>Addgene plasmid #65519 | pDRFLIP43 | depositor full sequence | sequence record 111429 | pDRFLIP43 sequence 9769 bps
GTAGAACTATGAGCTTTTTTTGTTTCTGTTTTCCTTTTTTTTTTTTTTACCTCTGTGGAAATTGTTACTC
TCACACTCTTTAGTTCGTTTGTTTGTTTTGTTTATTCCAATTATGACCGGTGACGAAACGTGGTCGATGG
TGGGTACCGCTTATGCTCCCCTCCATTAGTTTCGATTATATAAAAAGGCCAAATATTGTATTATTTTCAA
ATGTCCTATCATTATCGTCTAACATCTAATTTCTCTTAAATTTTTTCTCTTTCTTTCCTATAACACCAAT
AGTGAAAATCTTTTTTTCTTCTATATCTACAAAAACTTTTTTTTTCTATCAACCTCGTTGATAAATTTTT
TCTTTAACAATCGTTAATAATTAATTAATTGGAAAATAACCATTTTTTCTCTCTTTTATACACACATTCA
AAAGAAAGAAAAAAAATATACCCCAGCCTCGATCTAGAAATAATTTTGTTTAACTTTAAGAAGGAGATAT
ACATATGCGGGGTTCTCATCATCATCATCATCATGGTATGGCTAGCATGACTGGTGGACAGCAAATGGGT
CGGGATCTGTACGACGATGACGATAAGGATCCGGGCCTCGAGGTTTCTAAAGGTGAAGAATTGTTTACGG
GCGTCGTCCCGATCCTCGTGGAACTCGACGGGGATGTTAACGGGCATAAGTTTTCGGTCAGCGGGGAAGG
GGAGGGGGACGCGACGTATGGGAAGCTCACTCTCAAGCTGATCTGTACGACGGGGAAACTCCCGGTCCCG
TGGCCGACGCTGGTCACGACGCTGGGATACGGGCTCCAATGCTTTGCGAGGTATCCGGACCACATGAAAC
AGCATGACTTTTTCAAATCGGCGATGCCGGAGGGATACGTGCAGGAACGGACGATCTTTTTCAAAGACGA
TGGGAACTATAAGACGCGGGCGGAAGTCAAGTTTGAAGGGGACACGCTCGTCAACCGGATCGAACTCAAG
GGGATTGACTTCAAAGAGGATGGGAACATACTCGGCCATAAGCTCGAATACAATTACAACTCGCATAACG
TATACATCACCGCGGATAAGCAAAAGAACGGGATCAAAGCCAATTTCAAAATCCGGCATAACATAGAGGA
TGGGGGGGTCCAACTGGCGGATCACTATCAGCAAAACACGCCGATAGGGGATGGGCCGGTCCTCCTCCCG
GATAACCATTACCTCTCGTACCAAAGCGCGCTCTTCAAGGACCCGAATGAGAAACGGGACCACATGGTTC
TCCTGGAGTTCCTCACGGCGGCGGGCATAGGTACCGATATCACAAGTTTGTACAAAAAAGCTGAACGAGA
AACGTAAAATGATATAAATATCAATATATTAAATTAGATTTTGCATAAAAAACAGACTACATAATACTGT
AAAACACAACATATCCAGTCACTATGGCGGCCGCATTAGGCACCCCAGGCTTTACACTTTATGCTTCCGG
CTCGTATAATGTGTGGATTTTGAGTTAGGATCCGTCGAGATTTTCAGGAGCTAAGGAAGCTAAAATGGAG
AAAAAAATCACTGGATATACCACCGTTGATATATCCCAATGGCATCGTAAAGAACATTTTGAGGCATTTC
AGTCAGTTGCTCAATGTACCTATAACCAGACCGTTCAGCTGGATATTACGGCCTTTTTAAAGACCGTAAA
GAAAAATAAGCACAAGTTTTATCCGGCCTTTATTCACATTCTTGCCCGCCTGATGAATGCTCATCCGGAA
TTCCGTATGGCAATGAAAGACGGTGAGCTGGTGATATGGGATAGTGTTCACCCTTGTTACACCGTTTTCC
ATGAGCAAACTGAAACGTTTTCATCGCTCTGGAGTGAATACCACGACGATTTCCGGCAGTTTCTACACAT
ATATTCGCAAGATGTGGCGTGTTACGGTGAAAACCTGGCCTATTTCCCTAAAGGGTTTATTGAGAATATG
TTTTTCGTCTCAGCCAATCCCTGGGTGAGTTTCACCAGTTTTGATTTAAACGTGGCCAATATGGACAACT
TCTTCGCCCCCGTTTTCACCATGGGCAAATATTATACGCAAGGCGACAAGGTGCTGATGCCGCTGGCGAT
TCAGGTTCATCATGCCGTTTGTGATGGGCTTCCATGTCGGCAGAATGCTTAATGAATTACACAGTACTGC
GATGAGTGGCAGGGCGGGGCGTAAACGCGTGGATCCGGCTTACTAAAAGCCAGATAACAGTATGCGTATT
TGCGCGCTGATTTTTGCGGTATAAGAATATATACTGATATGTATACCCGAAGTATGTCAAAAAGAGGTAT
GCTATGAAGCAGCGTATTACAGTGACAGTTGACAGCGACAGCTATCAGTTGCTCAAGGCATATATGATGT
CAATATCTCCGGTCTGGTAAGCACAACCATGCAGAATGAAGCCCGTCGTCTGCGTGCCGAACGCTGGAAA
GCGGAAAATCAGGAAGGGATGGCTGAGGTCGCCCGGTTTATTGAAATGAACGGCTCTTTTGCTGACGAGA
ACAGGGGCTGGTGAAATGCAGTTTAAGGTTTACACCTATAAAACTTTTGCTGACGAGAACAGGGGCTGGT
GAAATGCAGTTTAAGGTTTACACCTATAAAAGAGAGAGCCGTTATCGTCTGTTTGTGGATGTACAGAGTG
ATATTATTGACACGCCCGGGCGACGGATGGTGATCCCCCTGGCCAGTGCACGTCTGCTGTCAGATAAAGT
CTCCCGTGAACTTTACCCGGTGGTGCATATCGGGGATGAAAGCTGGCGCATGATGACCACCGATATGGCC
AGTGTGCCGGTCTCCGTTATCGGGGAAGAAGTGGCTGATCTCAGCCACCGCGAAAATGACATCAAAAACG
CCATTAACCTGATGTTCTGGGGAATATAAATGTCAGGCTCCCTTATACACAGCCAGTCTGCAGGTCGACC
ATAGTGACTGGATATGTTGTGTTTTACAGTATTATGTAGTCTGTTTTTTATGCAAAATCTAATTTAATAT
ATTGATATTTATATCATTTTACGTTTCTCGTTCAGCTTTCTTGTACAAAGTGGTGATATCGACTAGTGTG
AGCAAGGGCGAGGAGCTGTTCACCGGGGTGGTGCCCATCCTGGTCGAGCTGGACGGCGACGTAAACGGCC
ACAAGTTCAGCGTGTCCGGCGAGGGCGAGGGCGATGCCACCTACGGCAAGCTGACCCTGAAGTTCATCTG
CACCACCGGTAAGCTGCCCGTGCCCTGGCCCACCCTCGTGACCACCCTGACCTGGGGCGTGCAGTGCTTC
GCCCGCTACCCCGACCACATGAAGCAGCACGACTTCTTCAAGTCCGCCATGCCCGAAGGCTACGTCCAGG
AGCGCACCATCTTCTTCAAGGACGACGGCAACTACAAGACCCGCGCCGAGGTGAAGTTCGAGGGCGACAC
CCTGGTGAACCGCATCGAGCTGAAGGGCATCGACTTCAAGGAGGACGGCAACATCCTGGGGCACAAGCTG
GAGTACAACGCCATCAGCGACAACGTCTATATCACCGCCGACAAGCAGAAGAACGGCATCAAGGCCAACT
TCAAGATCCGCCACAACATCGAGGACGGCAGCGTGCAGCTCGCCGACCACTACCAGCAGAACACCCCCAT
CGGCGACGGCCCCGTGCTGCTGCCCGACAACCACTACCTGAGCACCCAGTCCGCCCTGTTCAAAGACCCC
AACGAGAAGCGCGATCACATGGTCCTGCTGGAGTTCCTGACCGCCGCCGGGATCACTCTCGGCATGGACG
AGCTGTACAAGGAACAAAAATTGATAAGTGAGGAAGATTTATAAGGGCCGGGCTGCAGGAATTCGATATC
AAGCTTATCGATACCGTCGACCTCGAGGGGGGGCCCGGTACCCAATTCGCCCTATAGTGAGTCGTATTAC
GCGCGGATCCAGCTTTGGACTTCTTCGCCAGAGGTTTGGTCAAGTCTCCAATCAAGGTTGTCGGCTTGTC
TACCTTGCCAGAAATTTACGAAAAGATGGAAAAGGGTCAAATCGTTGGTAGATACGTTGTTGACACTTCT
AAATAAGCGAATTTCTTATGATTTATGATTTTTATTATTAAATAAGTTATAAAAAAAATAAGTGTATACA
AATTTTAAAGTGACTCTTAGGTTTTAAAACGARAATTCTTATTCTTGAGTAACTCTTTCCTGTAGGTCAG
GTTGCTTTCTCAGGTATAGCATGAGGTCGCTCTTATTGACCACACCTCTACCGGCATGCCAATTCACTGG
CCGTCGTTTTACAACGTCGTGACTGGGAAAACCCTGGCGTTACCCAACTTAATCGCCTTGCAGCACATCC
CCCTTTCGCCAGCTGGCGTAATAGCGAAGAGGCCCGCACCGATCGCCCTTCCCAACAGTTGCGCAGCCTG
AATGGCGAATGGCGCCTGATGCGGTATTTTCTCCTTACGCATCTGTGCGGTATTTCACACCGCATAATCG
GATCGTACTTGTTACCCATCATTGAATTTTGAACATCCGAACCTGGGAGTTTTCCCTGAAACAGATAGTA
TATTTGAACCTGTATAATAATATATAGTCTAGCGCTTTACGGAAGACAATGTATGTATTTCGGTTCCTGG
AGAAACTATTGCATCTATTGCATAGGTAATCTTGCACGTCGCATCCCCGGTTCATTTTCTGCGTTTCCAT
CTTGCACTTCAATAGCATATCTTTGTTAACGAAGCATCTGTGCTTCATTTTGTAGAACAAAAATGCAACG
CGAGAGCGCTAATTTTTCAAACAAAGAATCTGAGCTGCATTTTTACAGAACAGAAATGCAACGCGAAAGC
GCTATTTTACCAACGAAGAATCTGTGCTTCATTTTTGTAAAACAAAAATGCAACGCGAGAGCGCTAATTT
TTCAAACAAAGAATCTGAGCTGCATTTTTACAGAACAGAAATGCAACGCGAGAGCGCTATTTTACCAACA
AAGAATCTATACTTCTTTTTTGTTCTACAAAAATGCATCCCGAGAGCGCTATTTTTCTAACAAAGCATCT
TAGATTACTTTTTTTCTCCTTTGTGCGCTCTATAATGCAGTCTCTTGATAACTTTTTGCACTGTAGGTCC
GTTAAGGTTAGAAGAAGGCTACTTTGGTGTCTATTTTCTCTTCCATAAAAAAAGCCTGACTCCACTTCCC
GCGTTTACTGATTACTAGCGAAGCTGCGGGTGCATTTTTTCAAGATAAAGGCATCCCCGATTATATTCTA
TACCGATGTGGATTGCGCATACTTTGTGAACAGAAAGTGATAGCGTTGATGATTCTTCATTGGTCAGAAA
ATTATGAACGGTTTCTTCTATTTTGTCTCTATATACTACGTATAGGAAATGTTTACATTTTCGTATTGTT
TTCGATTCACTCTATGAATAGTTCTTACTACAATTTTTTTGTCTAAAGAGTAATACTAGAGATAAACATA
AAAAATGTAGAGGTCGAGTTTAGATGCAAGTTCAAGGAGCGAAAGGTGGATGGGTAGGTTATATAGGGAT
ATAGCACAGAGATATATAGCAAAGAGATACTTTTGAGCAATGTTTGTGGAAGCGGTATTCGCAATATTTT
AGTAGCTCGTTACAGTCCGGTGCGTTTTTGGTTTTTTGAAAGTGCGTCTTCAGAGCGCTTTTGGTTTTCA
AAAGCGCTCTGAAGTTCCTATACTTTCTAGCTAGAGAATAGGAACTTCGGAATAGGAACTTCAAAGCGTT
TCCGAAAACGAGCGCTTCCGAAAATGCAACGCGAGCTGCGCACATACAGCTCACTGTTCACGTCGCACCT
ATATCTGCGTGTTGCCTGTATATATATATACATGAGAAGAACGGCATAGTGCGTGTTTATGCTTAAATGC
GTACTTATATGCGTCTATTTATGTAGGATGAAAGGTAGTCTAGTACCTCCTGTGATATTATCCCATTCCA
TGCGGGGTATCGTATGCTTCCTTCAGCACTACCCTTTAGCTGTTCTATATGCTGCCACTCCTCAATTGGA
TTAGTCTCATCCTTCAATGCTATCATTTCCTTTGATATTGGATCGATCCGATGATAAGCTGTCAAACATG
AGAATTGGGTAATAACTGATATAATTAAATTGAAGCTCTAATTTGTGAGTTTAGTATACATGCATTTACT
TATAATACAGTTTTTTAGTTTTGCTGGCCGCATCTTCTCAAATATGCTTCCCAGCCTGCTTTTCTGTAAC
GTTCACCCTCTACCTTAGCATCCCTTCCCTTTGCAAATAGTCCTCTTCCAACAATAATAATGTCAGATCC
TGTAGAGACCACATCATCCACGGTTCTATACTGTTGACCCAATGCGTCTCCCTTGTCATCTAAACCCACA
CCGGGTGTCATAATCAACCAATCGTAACCTTCATCTCTTCCACCCATGTCTCTTTGAGCAATAAAGCCGA
TAACAAAATCTTTGTCGCTCTTCGCAATGTCAACAGTACCCTTAGTATATTCTCCAGTAGATAGGGAGCC
CTTGCATGACAATTCTGCTAACATCAAAAGGCCTCTAGGTTCCTTTGTTACTTCTTCTGCCGCCTGCTTC
AAACCGCTAACAATACCTGGGCCCACCACACCGTGTGCATTCGTAATGTCTGCCCATTCTGCTATTCTGT
ATACACCCGCAGAGTACTGCAATTTGACTGTATTACCAATGTCAGCAAATTTTCTGTCTTCGAAGAGTAA
AAAATTGTACTTGGCGGATAATGCCTTTAGCGGCTTAACTGTGCCCTCCATGGAAAAATCAGTCAAGATA
TCCACATGTGTTTTTAGTAAACAAATTTTGGGACCTAATGCTTCAACTAACTCCAGTAATTCCTTGGTGG
TACGAACATCCAATGAAGCACACAAGTTTGTTTGCTTTTCGTGCATGATATTAAATAGCTTGGCAGCAAC
AGGACTAGGATGAGTAGCAGCACGTTCCTTATATGTAGCTTTCGACATGATTTATCTTCGTTTCCTGCAT
GTTTTTGTTCTGTGCAGTTGGGTTAAGAATACTGGGCAATTTCATGTTTCTTCAACACTACATATGCGTA
TATATACCAATCTAAGTCTGTGCTCCTTCCTTCGTTCTTCCTTCTGTTCGGAGATTACCGAATCAAAAAA
ATTTCAAGGAAACCGAAATCAAAAAAAAGAATAAAAAAAAAATGATGAATTGAAAAGCTAATTCTTGAAG
ACGAAAGGGCCTCGTGATACGCCTATTTTTATAGGTTAATGTCATGATAATAATGGTTTCTTAGACGTCA
GGTGGCACTTTTCGGGGAAATGTGCGCGGAACCCCTATTTGTTTATTTTTCTAAATACATTCAAATATGT
ATCCGCTCATGAGACAATAACCCTGATAAATGCTTCAATAATATTGAAAAAGGAAGAGTATGAGTATTCA
ACATTTCCGTGTCGCCCTTATTCCCTTTTTTGCGGCATTTTGCCTTCCTGTTTTTGCTCACCCAGAAACG
CTGGTGAAAGTAAAAGATGCTGAAGATCAGTTGGGTGCACGAGTGGGTTACATCGAACTGGATCTCAACA
GCGGTAAGATCCTTGAGAGTTTTCGCCCCGAAGAACGTTTTCCAATGATGAGCACTTTTAAAGTTCTGCT
ATGTGGCGCGGTATTATCCCGTATTGACGCCGGGCAAGAGCAACTCGGTCGCCGCATACACTATTCTCAG
AATGACTTGGTTGAGTACTCACCAGTCACAGAAAAGCATCTTACGGATGGCATGACAGTAAGAGAATTAT
GCAGTGCTGCCATAACCATGAGTGATAACACTGCGGCCAACTTACTTCTGACAACGATCGGAGGACCGAA
GGAGCTAACCGCTTTTTTGCACAACATGGGGGATCATGTAACTCGCCTTGATCGTTGGGAACCGGAGCTG
AATGAAGCCATACCAAACGACGAGCGTGACACCACGATGCCTGTAGCAATGGCAACAACGTTGCGCAAAC
TATTAACTGGCGAACTACTTACTCTAGCTTCCCGGCAACAATTAATAGACTGGATGGAGGCGGATAAAGT
TGCAGGACCACTTCTGCGCTCGGCCCTTCCGGCTGGCTGGTTTATTGCTGATAAATCTGGAGCCGGTGAG
CGTGGGTCTCGCGGTATCATTGCAGCACTGGGGCCAGATGGTAAGCCCTCCCGTATCGTAGTTATCTACA
CGACGGGGAGTCAGGCAACTATGGATGAACGAAATAGACAGATCGCTGAGATAGGTGCCTCACTGATTAA
GCATTGGTAACTGTCAGACCAAGTTTACTCATATATACTTTAGATTGATTTAAAACTTCATTTTTAATTT
AAAAGGATCTAGGTGAAGATCCTTTTTGATAATCTCATGACCAAAATCCCTTAACGTGAGTTTTCGTTCC
ACTGAGCGTCAGACCCCGTAGAAAAGATCAAAGGATCTTCTTGAGATCCTTTTTTTCTGCGCGTAATCTG
CTGCTTGCAAACAAAAAAACCACCGCTACCAGCGGTGGTTTGTTTGCCGGATCAAGAGCTACCAACTCTT
TTTCCGAAGGTAACTGGCTTCAGCAGAGCGCAGATACCAAATACTGTTCTTCTAGTGTAGCCGTAGTTAG
GCCACCACTTCAAGAACTCTGTAGCACCGCCTACATACCTCGCTCTGCTAATCCTGTTACCAGTGGCTGC
TGCCAGTGGCGATAAGTCGTGTCTTACCGGGTTGGACTCAAGACGATAGTTACCGGATAAGGCGCAGCGG
TCGGGCTGAACGGGGGGTTCGTGCACACAGCCCAGCTTGGAGCGAACGACCTACACCGAACTGAGATACC
TACAGCGTGAGCTATGAGAAAGCGCCACGCTTCCCGAAGGGAGAAAGGCGGACAGGTATCCGGTAAGCGG
CAGGGTCGGAACAGGAGAGCGCACGAGGGAGCTTCCAGGGGGAAACGCCTGGTATCTTTATAGTCCTGTC
GGGTTTCGCCACCTCTGACTTGAGCGTCGATTTTTGTGATGCTCGTCAGGGGGGCGGAGCCTATGGAAAA
ACGCCAGCAACGCGGCCTTTTTACGGTTCCTGGCCTTTTGCTGGCCTTTTGCTCACATGTTCTTTCCTGC
GTTATCCCCTGATTCTGTGGATAACCGTATTACCGCCTTTGAGTGAGCTGATACCGCTCGCCGCAGCCGA
ACGACCGAGCGCAGCGAGTCAGTGAGCGAGGAAGCGGAAGAGCGCCCAATACGCAAACCGCCTCTCCCCG
CGCGTTGGCCGATTCATTAATGCAGCTGGCACGACAGGTTTCCCGACTGGAAAGCGGGCAGTGAGCGCAA
CGCAATTAATGTGAGTTAGCTCACTCATTAGGCACCCCAGGCTTTACACTTTATGCTTCCGGCTCGTATG
TTGTGTGGAATTGTGAGCGGATAACAATTTCACACAGGAAACAGCTATGACCATGATTACGCCAAGCTTC
CTGAAACGGAGAAACATAAACAGGCATTGCTGGGATCACCCATACATCACTCTGTTTTGCCTGACCTTTT
CCGGTAATTTGAAAACAAACCCGGTCTCGAAGCGGAGATCCGGCGATAATTACCGCAGAAATAAACCCAT
ACACGAGACGTAGAACCAGCCGCACATGGCCGGAGAAACTCCTGCGAGAATTTCGTAAACTCGCGCGCAT
TGCATCTGTATTTCCTAATGCGGCACTTCCAGGCCTCGATCGAGACCGTTTATCCATTGCTTTTTTGTTG
TCTTTTTCCCTCGTTCACAGAAAGTCTGAAGAAGCTATA
Features (pLannotate 1.2.2; 35 found; start..end, strand, type, name):
     32..48      -  promoter       ARG4 promoter (fragment): S. cerevisiae ARG4
    153..236     +  CDS            YG007_YEAST: Protein predicted: Swiss-Prot protein existence level 4. From Saccharomyces cerevisiae (strain ATCC 204508 / S288c) (Baker's yeast).
    465..487     +  RBS            RBS: efficient ribosome binding site from bacteriophage T7 gene 10 (Olins and Rangwala, 1989)
    507..527     +  CDS            capTEV™ (fragment): composite tag for in vivo biotinylation, TEV protease cleavage, and 6xHis tagging
    528..560     +  CDS            T7 tag (gene 10 leader): leader peptide from bacteriophage T7 gene 10 promotes efficient translation in E. coli
    564..587     +  CDS            Xpress™ tag: Xpress™ epitope tag, including an enterokinase recognition and cleavage site
    603..1316    +  CDS            YPet: YPet is a basic (constitutively fluorescent) yellow fluorescent protein published in 2005, derived from Aequorea victoria. It has moderate acid sensitivity.
   1302..1426    +  protein_bind   attR1: mutant version of attR; recombination site for the Gateway® LR reaction LR Clonase™
   1451..1481    +  promoter       lac UV5 promoter: E. coli lac promoter with an "up" mutation
   1505..1534    +  promoter       cat promoter (fragment): promoter of the E. coli cat gene encoding chloramphenicol acetyltransferase
   1535..2216    +  CDS            CmR (fragment): chloramphenicol acetyltransferase confers resistance to chloramphenicol
   2373..2531    +  CDS            ccdA (fragment): CCDA_ECO57 - Also known as H, letA. Experimental evidence at protein level: Swiss-Prot protein existence level 1. Antitoxin component of a type II toxin-antitoxin (TA) system which inhibits the post-segregational killing (PSK) of plasmid-free cells, also referred to as a plasmid addiction system. Binds to and blocks the activity of CcdB; will also remove bound CcdB protein from the CcdB-GyrA complex by forming a CcdA-CcdB complex, a process termed rejuvenation. Functions as a transcriptional corepressor for the ccdAB operon, repression also requires CcdB (By similarity). From Escherichia coli
   2536..2563    +  CDS            ccdB (fragment): CcdB, a bacterial toxin that poisons DNA gyrase; ccdB; Plasmids containing the ccdB gene cannot be propagated in standard E. coli strains.
   2594..2896    +  CDS            ccdB: CCDB_ECOLI - Also known as G, letB, letD. Experimental evidence at protein level: Swiss-Prot protein existence level 1. Toxic component of a type II toxin-antitoxin (TA) system, functioning in plasmid maintainence. Responsible for the post- segregational killing (PSK) of plasmid-free cells, also referred to as a plasmid addiction system. Half-life of over 2 hours. Cell killing by CcdB is accompanied by filamentation, defects in chromosome and plasmid segregation, defects in cell division, formation of anucleate cells, decreased DNA synthesis and plasmid loss. Interferes with the activity of DN
   2940..3064    -  protein_bind   attR2: mutant version of attR; recombination site for the Gateway® LR reaction LR Clonase™
   3078..3791    +  CDS            Cerulean: Cerulean is a basic (constitutively fluorescent) cyan fluorescent protein published in 2004, derived from Aequorea victoria. It has low acid sensitivity.
   3828..3892    +  misc_feature   MCS (fragment): pBluescript multiple cloning site
   3901..3919    -  promoter       T7 promoter: promoter for bacteriophage T7 RNA polymerase
   3920..4063    +  CDS            ADH1 (fragment): ADH1_YEAST - Also known as ADC1. Experimental evidence at protein level: Swiss-Prot protein existence level 1. This isozyme preferentially catalyzes the conversion of primary unbranched alcohols to their corresponding aldehydes. Also shows activity toward secondary alcohols. From Saccharomyces cerevisiae (strain ATCC 204508 / S288c) (Baker's yeast).
   4067..4254    +  terminator     ADH1 terminator: S. cerevisiae ADH1; transcription terminator for the S. cerevisiae alcohol dehydrogenase 1 (ADH1) gene
   4262..4419    +  CDS            lacZα (fragment): LacZα fragment of β-galactosidase; lacZ fragment
   4425..4476    -  misc_feature   bom (fragment): basis of mobility region from pBR322
   4481..4564    +  CDS            RAF1 (fragment): RAF_YEAST - Experimental evidence at transcript level: Swiss-Prot protein existence level 2. Antagonizes transcriptional repression of recombinase FLP by REP1-REP2. May play a role in plasmid partitioning. From Saccharomyces cerevisiae (strain ATCC 204508 / S288c) (Baker's yeast).
   4718..6064    -  rep_origin     2μ ori: yeast 2μ plasmid origin of replication
   6069..6085    -  promoter       tet promoter (fragment): E. coli promoter for tetracycline efflux protein gene
   6175..6978    -  CDS            URA3: orotidine-5'-phosphate decarboxylase, required for uracil biosynthesis; S. cerevisiae URA3; yeast auxotrophic marker, counterselectable with 5-fluoroorotic acid (5-FOA)
   6979..7194    -  promoter       URA3 promoter: S. cerevisiae URA3
   7305..7409    +  promoter       AmpR promoter: bla
   7410..8270    +  CDS            AmpR: β-lactamase; bla; confers resistance to ampicillin, carbenicillin, and related antibiotics
   8441..9029    +  rep_origin     ori: high-copy-number ColE1/pMB1/pBR322/pUC origin of replication
   9212..9304    +  CDS            lacI (fragment): lac repressor; lacI; The lac repressor binds to the lac operator to inhibit transcription in E. coli. This inhibition can be relieved by adding lactose or isopropyl-β-D-thiogalactopyranoside (IPTG).
   9317..9338    +  protein_bind   CAP binding site: CAP binding activates transcription in the presence of cAMP. E. coli catabolite activator protein
   9353..9383    +  promoter       lac promoter: promoter for the E. coli lac operon
   9391..9407    +  protein_bind   lac operator: The lac repressor binds to the lac operator to inhibit transcription in E. coli. This inhibition can be relieved by adding lactose or isopropyl-β-D-thiogalactopyranoside (IPTG). lac repressor encoded by lacI
   9445..9699    -  CDS            BRP1 (fragment): BRP1_YEAST - Protein predicted: Swiss-Prot protein existence level 4. From Saccharomyces cerevisiae (strain ATCC 204508 / S288c) (Baker's yeast).
