[The description below was written by a language model from this plasmid's Addgene catalogue record and pLannotate feature annotations shown in this document.]
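Description:
pDRFLIP43 is an empty Gateway destination vector for expressing FRET biosensors in Saccharomyces cerevisiae, built on the pDR196 yeast expression backbone. It is a yeast–E. coli shuttle plasmid: a 2μ origin and the URA3 auxotrophic marker (with its own promoter) support maintenance and selection in yeast, while a high-copy ColE1/pUC-type origin and the AmpR β-lactamase gene serve in bacteria. The catalogue lists the PMA1 promoter as driving expression. The automated annotation does not label it as such, although yeast-derived fragments flank the start of the cassette where it would lie. An ADH1 terminator closes the transcription unit.

The payload is a split fluorescent-protein pair flanking a Gateway cassette. Upstream, a leader carrying a 6xHis tag (with T7 gene 10 leader and Xpress epitope sequences detected by the annotation) precedes a yellow acceptor that the catalogue calls edAFPt9 and the annotation software matches to YPet. This runs into attR1. Between attR1 and attR2 sits the standard counterselection cassette with a chloramphenicol resistance gene and the ccdB gyrase toxin, which is why the plasmid is propagated in a ccdB-tolerant strain under dual chloramphenicol and ampicillin selection. Downstream of attR2 is a cyan donor, listed as edCer and annotated as Cerulean. The catalogue also records a C-terminal cMyc tag, which the feature table does not annotate.

An LR recombination with an entry clone replaces the CmR–ccdB cassette with a ligand-binding domain of interest, creating an in-frame fusion sandwiched between the two fluorophores. Ligand-induced conformational changes can then be read out as altered FRET. The vector belongs to a series used to screen candidate sensor designs in yeast, associated with work developing abscisic acid sensors.
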