Addgene plasmid #65519: pDRFLIP43
Purpose: (Empty Backbone) FRET biosensor Destination vector for yeast expression. Encodes a FRET pair for fusion with ligand binding domain of interest.
Depositing lab: Wolf Frommer. Depositing organization: Carnegie Institution for Science. Publication: Abscisic acid dynamics in roots detected with genetically encoded FRET sensors. Jones AM, Danielson JA, Manojkumar SN, Lanquar V, Grossmann G, Frommer WB. eLife. 2014 Apr 15;3:e01741. doi: 10.7554/eLife.01741. PubMed 24737862.
Backbone
  Vector backbone: pDR196
  Backbone size (bp): 6400
  Modifications to backbone: None
  Vector type: Yeast Expression
  Promoter: pPMA1
  Selectable markers: URA3
  Tag / fusion protein: 6His-edAFPt9-attR1 (N terminal on backbone); attR2-edCer-cMyc (C terminal on backbone)
Growth in bacteria
  Bacterial resistance: Chloramphenicol and Ampicillin, 25 & 100 μg/mL
  Growth temperature: 37°C
  Growth strain: ccdB Survival
  Copy number: High Copy
Gene/Insert
  Cloning method: Gateway Cloning
  Sequencing primers: 5′ ACAAGTTTGTACAAAAAAGCA; 3′ ACCACTTTGTACAAGAAAGCTG
Terms and licenses: Academic/Nonprofit Terms; Industry Terms: Not Available to Industry
How to cite: pDRFLIP43 was a gift from Wolf Frommer (Addgene plasmid # 65519 ; http://n2t.net/addgene:65519 ; RRID:Addgene_65519)
