>Addgene plasmid #65519 | pDRFLIP43 | addgene partial sequence | sequence record 116455 | pPMA-For 5'-AACAATCGTTAATAATTAATTAATTGG-3'
AAAGAAAGAAAAAAAATATACCCCAGCCTCGATCTAGAAATAATTTTGTTTAACTTTAAGAAGGAGATAT
ACATATGCGGGGTTCTCATCATCATCATCATCATGGTATGGCTAGCATGACTGGTGGACAGCAAATGGGT
CGGGATCTGTACGACGATGACGATAAGGATCCGGGCCTCGAGGTTTCTAAAGGTGAAGAATTGTTTACGG
GCGTCGTCCCGATCCTCGTGGAACTCGACGGGGATGTTAACGGGCATAAGTTTTCGGTCAGCGGGGAAGG
GGAGGGGGACGCGACGTATGGGAAGCTCACTCTCAAGCTGATCTGTACGACGGGGAAACTCCCGGTCCCG
TGGCCGACGCTGGTCACGACGCTGGGATACGGGCTCCAATGCTTTGCGAGGTATCCGGACCACATGAAAC
AGCATGACTTTTTCAAATCGGCGATGCCGGAGGGATACGTGCAGGAACGGACGATCTTTTTCAAAGACGA
TGGGAACTATAAGACGCGGGCGGAAGTCAAGTTTGAAGGGGACACGCTCGTCAACCGGATCGAACTCAAG
GGGATTGACTTCAAAGAGGATGGGAACATACTCGGCCATAAGCTCGAATACAATTACAACTCGCATAACG
TATACATCACCGCGGATAAGCAAAAGAACGGGATCAAAGCCAATTTCAAAATCCGGCATAACATAGAGGA
TGGGGGGG
