>Addgene plasmid #65519 | pDRFLIP43 | addgene partial sequence | sequence record 116458 | T7 5'-TAATACGACTCACTATAGGG-3'
GGTATCGATAAGCTTGATATCGAATTCCTGCAGCCCGGCCCTTATAAATCTTCCTCACTTATCAATTTTT
GTTCCTTGTACAGCTCGTCCATGCCGAGAGTGATCCCGGCGGCGGTCAGGAACTCCAGCAGGACCATGTG
ATCGCGCTTCTCGTTGGGGTCTTTGAACAGGGCGGACTGGGTGCTCAGGTAGTGGTTGTCGGGCAGCAGC
ACGGGGCCGTCGCCGATGGGGGTGTTCTGCTGGTAGTGGTCGGCGAGCTGCACGCTGCCGTCCTCGATGT
TGTGGCGGATCTTGAAGTTGGCCTTGATGCCGTTCTTCTGCTTGTCGGCGGTGATATAGACGTTGTCGCT
GATGGCGTTGTACTCCAGCTTGTGCCCCAGGATGTTGCCGTCCTCCTTGAAGTCGATGCCCTTCAGCTCG
ATGCGGTTCACCAGGGTGTCGCCCTCGAACTTCACCTCGGCGCGGGTCTTGTAGTTGCCGTCGTCCTTGA
AGAAGATGGTGCGCTCCTGGACGTAGCCTTCGGGCATGGCGGACTTGAAGAAGTCGTGCTGCTTCATGTG
GTCGGGGTAGCGGGCGAAGCACTGCACGCCCCAGGTCAGGGTGGTCACGAGGGTGGGC
